Addgene plasmid #154610: pEPYC0CM0183
Purpose: Phytobricks Level 0 part
Depositing lab: Nicola Patron. Depositing organization: Earlham Institute. Publication: Rational design of minimal synthetic promoters for plants. Cai YM, Kallam K, Tidd H, Gendarini G, Salzman A, Patron NJ. Nucleic Acids Res. 2020 Aug 28. pii: 5897334. doi: 10.1093/nar/gkaa682. PubMed 32856047.
Backbone
  Vector backbone: pMK
  Vector type: Synthetic Biology
Growth in bacteria
  Bacterial resistance: Kanamycin, 50 μg/mL
  Growth temperature: 37°C
  Growth strain: NEB Stable
  Copy number: High Copy
Gene/Insert
  Gene/Insert name: MinSyn_052
  Species: Synthetic
  Cloning method: Restriction Enzyme; 5′ cloning site Unknown (unknown if destroyed)
Terms and licenses: Academic/Nonprofit Terms; Industry Terms: Not Available to Industry
Depositor comments: Please visit https://www.biorxiv.org/content/10.1101/2020.05.14.095406v1 for bioRxiv preprint.
How to cite: pEPYC0CM0183 was a gift from Nicola Patron (Addgene plasmid # 154610 ; http://n2t.net/addgene:154610 ; RRID:Addgene_154610)
