[The description below was written by a language model from this plasmid's Addgene catalogue record and pLannotate feature annotations shown in this document.]
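Description:
pEPYC0CM0183 is a small (about 2.5 kb) synthetic-biology plasmid that holds a Phytobricks Level 0 standard part in the pMK backbone, a cloning vector of the kind used to deliver synthesised DNA. It is maintained in E. coli at high copy through a ColE1/pUC-type origin of replication. Selection is with kanamycin, provided by an aminoglycoside phosphotransferase (NeoR/KanR) coding sequence that the annotation places directly downstream of an AmpR (bla) promoter. The other annotated elements are short backbone remnants rather than functional modules: fragments of an M13 origin, lacZα, lacI and an RSF origin, plus a T7 promoter adjacent to the lacZα fragment.

The insert is MinSyn_052, a synthetic sequence. The associated publication concerns the rational design of minimal synthetic promoters for plants, so the part is presumably one member of that promoter series. The record gives no composition, cis-element content or expression strength for this variant. The automated feature table does not label the insert itself. It most likely lies in the unannotated stretch between the T7 promoter and the lacI fragment, but this is an inference from the map rather than a recorded fact, and the cloning sites are listed as unknown.

As a Level 0 Phytobrick, the plasmid is a storage and donor vector rather than an expression construct. Parts in this standard are normally released by Type IIS restriction enzymes with defined overhangs and joined by Golden Gate-type assembly to coding sequences, terminators and other parts, building transcription units for plant expression. No reporter, plant selection marker or T-DNA borders are annotated.
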