Features (pLannotate 1.2.2; 8 found; start..end, strand, type, name):
      3..134     -  rep_origin     M13 ori (fragment): M13 bacteriophage origin of replication; arrow indicates direction of (+) strand synthesis
    155..311     -  CDS            lacZα (fragment): LacZα fragment of β-galactosidase; lacZ fragment
    320..338     +  promoter       T7 promoter: promoter for bacteriophage T7 RNA polymerase
    624..671     -  CDS            lacI (fragment): lac repressor; lacI; The lac repressor binds to the lac operator to inhibit transcription in E. coli. This inhibition can be relieved by adding lactose or isopropyl-β-D-thiogalactopyranoside (IPTG).
    708..748     -  rep_origin     RSF ori (fragment): Plasmids containing the RSF 1030 origin of replication can be propagated in E. coli cells that contain additional plasmids with compatible origins.
    826..1414    -  rep_origin     ori: high-copy-number ColE1/pMB1/pBR322/pUC origin of replication
   1588..2382    -  CDS            NeoR/KanR: aminoglycoside phosphotransferase confers resistance to neomycin, kanamycin, and G418 (Geneticin®)
   2383..2487    -  promoter       AmpR promoter: bla
>Addgene plasmid #154610 | pEPYC0CM0183 | depositor full sequence | sequence record 299484 | pEPYC0CM0183 sequence 2510 bps
CTAAATTGTAAGCGTTAATATTTTGTTAAAATTCGCGTTAAATTTTTGTTAAATCAGCTCATTTTTTAAC
CAATAGGCCGAAATCGGCAAAATCCCTTATAAATCAAAAGAATAGACCGAGATAGGGTTGAGTGGCCGCT
ACAGGGCGCTCCCATTCGCCATTCAGGCTGCGCAACTGTTGGGAAGGGCGTTTCGGTGCGGGCCTCTTCG
CTATTACGCCAGCTGGCGAAAGGGGGATGTGCTGCAAGGCGATTAAGTTGGGTAACGCCAGGGTTTTCCC
AGTCACGACGTTGTAAAACGACGGCCAGTGAGCGCGACGTAATACGACTCACTATAGGGCGAATTGAAGG
AAGGCCGTCAAGGCCACGTGTCTTGTCCAGAGCTCTCGGTCTCAGGAGGGAGGCGTGTCGTTTTAGTGAG
GTGAAGATAAGATAATAATGTTGAAGATAAGAGTGGGAGCCACCAGCTTTGTCAAAAGCTAAAAAAGATG
ATGCATGACGTAAGCCATGACGTCTACTATATAAGGTTTTGCTATTCATTGAAAGCAGTAGTGACTGATT
TGTATATAATGTACTCGAGACCCTGGTACCTGGAGCACAAGACTGGCCTCATGGGCCTTCCTTTCACTGC
CCGCTTTCCAGTCGGGAAACCTGTCGTGCCAGCTGCATTAACATGGTCATAGCTGTTTCCTTGCGTATTG
GGCGCTCTCCGCTTCCTCGCTCACTGACTCGCTGCGCTCGGTCGTTCGGGTAAAGCCTGGGGTGCCTAAT
GAGCAAAAGGCCAGCAAAAGGCCAGGAACCGTAAAAAGGCCGCGTTGCTGGCGTTTTTCCATAGGCTCCG
CCCCCCTGACGAGCATCACAAAAATCGACGCTCAAGTCAGAGGTGGCGAAACCCGACAGGACTATAAAGA
TACCAGGCGTTTCCCCCTGGAAGCTCCCTCGTGCGCTCTCCTGTTCCGACCCTGCCGCTTACCGGATACC
TGTCCGCCTTTCTCCCTTCGGGAAGCGTGGCGCTTTCTCATAGCTCACGCTGTAGGTATCTCAGTTCGGT
GTAGGTCGTTCGCTCCAAGCTGGGCTGTGTGCACGAACCCCCCGTTCAGCCCGACCGCTGCGCCTTATCC
GGTAACTATCGTCTTGAGTCCAACCCGGTAAGACACGACTTATCGCCACTGGCAGCAGCCACTGGTAACA
GGATTAGCAGAGCGAGGTATGTAGGCGGTGCTACAGAGTTCTTGAAGTGGTGGCCTAACTACGGCTACAC
TAGAAGAACAGTATTTGGTATCTGCGCTCTGCTGAAGCCAGTTACCTTCGGAAAAAGAGTTGGTAGCTCT
TGATCCGGCAAACAAACCACCGCTGGTAGCGGTGGTTTTTTTGTTTGCAAGCAGCAGATTACGCGCAGAA
AAAAAGGATCTCAAGAAGATCCTTTGATCTTTTCTACGGGGTCTGACGCTCAGTGGAACGAAAACTCACG
TTAAGGGATTTTGGTCATGAGATTATCAAAAAGGATCTTCACCTAGATCCTTTTAAATTAAAAATGAAGT
TTTAAATCAATCTAAAGTATATATGAGTAAACTTGGTCTGACAGTTATTAGAAAAATTCATCCAGCAGAC
GATAAAACGCAATACGCTGGCTATCCGGTGCCGCAATGCCATACAGCACCAGAAAACGATCCGCCCATTC
GCCGCCCAGTTCTTCCGCAATATCACGGGTGGCCAGCGCAATATCCTGATAACGATCCGCCACGCCCAGA
CGGCCGCAATCAATAAAGCCGCTAAAACGGCCATTTTCCACCATAATGTTCGGCAGGCACGCATCACCAT
GGGTCACCACCAGATCTTCGCCATCCGGCATGCTCGCTTTCAGACGCGCAAACAGCTCTGCCGGTGCCAG
GCCCTGATGTTCTTCATCCAGATCATCCTGATCCACCAGGCCCGCTTCCATACGGGTACGCGCACGTTCA
ATACGATGTTTCGCCTGATGATCAAACGGACAGGTCGCCGGGTCCAGGGTATGCAGACGACGCATGGCAT
CCGCCATAATGCTCACTTTTTCTGCCGGCGCCAGATGGCTAGACAGCAGATCCTGACCCGGCACTTCGCC
CAGCAGCAGCCAATCACGGCCCGCTTCGGTCACCACATCCAGCACCGCCGCACACGGAACACCGGTGGTG
GCCAGCCAGCTCAGACGCGCCGCTTCATCCTGCAGCTCGTTCAGCGCACCGCTCAGATCGGTTTTCACAA
ACAGCACCGGACGACCCTGCGCGCTCAGACGAAACACCGCCGCATCAGAGCAGCCAATGGTCTGCTGCGC
CCAATCATAGCCAAACAGACGTTCCACCCACGCTGCCGGGCTACCCGCATGCAGGCCATCCTGTTCAATC
ATACTCTTCCTTTTTCAATATTATTGAAGCATTTATCAGGGTTATTGTCTCATGAGCGGATACATATTTG
AATGTATTTAGAAAAATAAACAAATAGGGGTTCCGCGCACATTTCCCCGAAAAGTGCCAC
